Addgene plasmid #25982: cp193g7N
Depositing lab: Robert Campbell. Depositing organization: University of Alberta. Publication: Circularly permuted monomeric red fluorescent proteins with new termini in the beta-sheet. Carlson HJ, Cotton DW, Campbell RE. Protein Sci. 2010 Aug;19(8):1490-9. doi: 10.1002/pro.428. PubMed 20521333.
Backbone
  Vector backbone: pBad/HisB
  Backbone size w/o insert (bp): 4100
  Vector type: Bacterial Expression
Growth in bacteria
  Bacterial resistance: Ampicillin, 100 μg/mL
  Growth temperature: 37°C
  Growth strain: DH5alpha
  Copy number: Unknown
Gene/Insert
  Gene/Insert name: cp193g7N
  Species: D. Striata
  Insert size (bp): 700
  Tag / fusion protein: His
  Cloning method: Restriction Enzyme; 5′ cloning site XhoI (unknown if destroyed); 3′ cloning site EcoRI (unknown if destroyed)
  Sequencing primers: 5′ RECA1
Terms and licenses: Academic/Nonprofit Terms; Industry Terms: Not Available to Industry
How to cite: cp193g7N was a gift from Robert Campbell (Addgene plasmid # 25982 ; http://n2t.net/addgene:25982 ; RRID:Addgene_25982)
