[The description below was written by a language model from this plasmid's Addgene catalogue record.]
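Description:
cp193g7N is a bacterial expression plasmid built on the pBad/HisB backbone (about 4.1 kb without insert) and carrying an insert of roughly 700 bp cloned between XhoI and EcoRI sites; the record does not say whether these sites survived cloning. The plasmid is propagated in standard E. coli cloning strains under ampicillin selection, and its copy number is listed as unknown. No feature table is provided, so individual elements are not documented. In general, however, pBAD/His-series vectors drive expression from the arabinose-inducible araBAD promoter under control of the AraC regulator and supply a polyhistidine leader, which is consistent with the His tag recorded for this construct. The position of the tag relative to the insert is not stated in the record.

The insert, also named cp193g7N, is attributed to a Discosoma-type source organism (recorded as "D. Striata"). It comes from work describing circularly permuted monomeric red fluorescent proteins with new termini placed in the beta-sheet. In a circular permutant, the original N- and C-termini are joined by a linker and new termini are opened elsewhere in the fold. The name suggests a permutation site around residue 193, although the record does not spell out the parent protein, the linker or the specific mutations. With the His tag allowing metal-affinity purification, the construct is suited to producing the permuted red fluorescent protein in bacteria for characterisation. It could also serve as a starting point for engineering fluorescent protein-based fusions or biosensors that benefit from alternative termini, although the record itself does not state a specific application.
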