>Addgene plasmid #25982 | cp193g7N | depositor partial sequence | sequence record 12184 | Author sequence
CTCGAGGGCCTACAACGTCGACATCAAGTTGGACATCACCTCACACAACGAGGACTACACCATCGTGGAA
CAGTACGAACGCGCCGAGGTCCGCCACTCCACCGGCGGCATGGACGAGCTGTACAAGGGCGGTACCGGCG
GCTCCATGGTGAGCAAGGGCGTGGAGGATAACATGGCCTTCATCAAGGAGTTCATGCGCTTCAAGGTGCA
CATGGAGGGCTCCGTCAACGGCCACGAGTTCGAGATCGAGGGCGAGGGCGAGGGCCGCCCCTACGAGGGC
ACCCAGACCGCCAAGCTGAAGGTGACCAAGGGTGGCCCCCTGCCCTTCGCCTGGGACATCCTGTCCCCTC
AGCTCATGTACGGCTCCAAGGCCTACGTGAAGCACCCCGCCGACATCCCCGACTACTGGAAGCTGTCCTT
CCCCGAGGGCTTCAAGTGGGAGCGCGTGATGAACTTCGAGGACGGAGGCGTGGTGACCGTGACCCAGGAC
TCCTCCCTGCAGGACGGCGAGTTCATCTACAAGGTGAAGCTGCGCGGCACCAACTTCCCCTCCGACGGCC
CCGTAATGCAGAAGAAGACCATGGGCTGGGAGGCCTCCTCCGAGCGGATGTACCCCGAGGACGGCGCTCT
GAAGGGCGAGATCAAGCAGAGGCTGAAGCTGAAGGACGGCGGCCACTACGACGCTGAGGTCAAGACCACC
TACAAGGCCAAGAAGCCCGTGCAGCTGCCCGGCTGAGAATTC
