>Addgene plasmid #25982 | cp193g7N | addgene partial sequence | sequence record 32050 | 25982 with pBAD-F
TTTTTATCGCACTCTCTACTGTTTCTCCATACCCGTTTTTTGGGCTAACAGGAGGAATTAACCATGGGGG
GTTCTCATCATCATCATCATCATGGTATGGCTAGCATGACTGGTGGACAGCAAATGGGTCGGGATCTGTA
CGACGATGACGATAAGGATCCGAGCTCGAGGGCCTACAACGTCGACATCAAGTTGGACATCACCTCACAC
AACGAGGACTACACCATCGTGGAACAGTACGAACGCGCCGAGGTCCGCCACTCCACCGGCGGCATGGACG
AGCTGTACAAGGGCGGTACCGGCGGCTCCATGGTGAGCAAGGGCGTGGAGGATAACATGGCCTTCATCAA
GGAGTTCATGCGCTTCAAGGTGCACATGGAGGGCTCCGTCAACGGCCACGAGTTCGAGATCGAGGGCGAG
GGCGAGGGCCGCCCCTACGAGGGCACCCAGACCGCCAAGCTGAAGGTGACCAAGGGTGGCCCCCTGCCCT
TCGCCTGGGACATCCTGTCCCCTCAGCTCATGTACGGCTCCAAGGCCTACGTGAAGCACCCCGCCGACAT
CCCCGACTACTGGAAGCTGTCCTTCCCCGAGGGCTTCAAGTGGGAGCGCGTGATGAACTTCGAGGACGGA
GGCGTGGTGACCGTGACCCAGGACTCCTCCCTGCAGGACGGCGAGTTCATCTACAAGGTGAAGCTGCGCG
GCACCAACTTCCCCTCCGACGGCCCCGTAATGCAGAAGAAGACCATGGGCTGGGAGGCCTCCTCCGAGCG
GATGTACCCCGAGGACGGCGCTCTGAAGGGCGAGATCAAGCAGA
